Addgene plasmid #189739: pLVX-CMV-Galpha-12 ONE-GO
Purpose: GPCR/G protein BRET biosensor
Depositing lab: Mikel Garcia-Marcos. Depositing organization: Boston University Medical Campus. Publication: Direct interrogation of context-dependent GPCR activity with a universal biosensor platform. Janicot R, Maziarz M, Park JC, Zhao J, Luebbers A, Green E, Philibert CE, Zhang H, Layne MD, Wu JC, Garcia-Marcos M. Cell. 2024 Feb 16:S0092-8674(24)00065-5. doi: 10.1016/j.cell.2024.01.028. PubMed 38412860.
Backbone
  Vector backbone: pLVX-IRES-Hygro
  Vector type: Lentiviral
Growth in bacteria
  Bacterial resistance: Ampicillin, 100 μg/mL
  Growth temperature: 37°C
  Growth strain: NEB Stable
  Copy number: High Copy
Gene/Insert 1
  Gene/Insert name: Galpha-12 ONE-GO
  Species: H. sapiens (human)
  Cloning method: Gibson Cloning
Gene/Insert 2
  Gene/Insert name: GNA12
  Species: H. sapiens (human)
  Entrez Gene: GNA12 (a.k.a. HG1M1, NNX3, RMP, gep)
Terms and licenses: Academic/Nonprofit Terms; Industry Terms: Not Available to Industry
How to cite: pLVX-CMV-Galpha-12 ONE-GO was a gift from Mikel Garcia-Marcos (Addgene plasmid # 189739 ; http://n2t.net/addgene:189739 ; RRID:Addgene_189739)
