[The description below was written by a language model from this plasmid's Addgene catalogue record and pLannotate feature annotations shown in this document.]
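Description:
pLVX-CMV-Galpha-12 ONE-GO is a lentiviral transfer plasmid built on the pLVX-IRES-Hygro backbone that delivers a single-vector BRET biosensor for reporting GPCR-driven activation of the human G protein Gα12 (GNA12). In bacteria it is maintained through a high-copy ColE1/pUC-type origin and selected with ampicillin via the β-lactamase gene. The viral portion carries two HIV-1 LTR-derived regions (both labelled by the annotation tool as truncated 5' LTRs, with adjacent nef-derived sequence), the Ψ packaging signal with a gag fragment, the Rev response element for Rev-dependent export of the genomic RNA, the cPPT/CTS, and a WPRE downstream of the payload to boost transcript expression. No hygromycin resistance gene appears in the feature table despite the backbone name, which suggests the second cistron of the parental vector has been replaced by a sensor component.

The payload is a bicistronic cassette driven by the CMV enhancer/promoter. The first open reading frame is Gα12 interrupted by an internally inserted yellow fluorescent protein, annotated as Citrine. The two flanking Gα segments are labelled by homology to a nematode orthologue, but the catalogue entry states the insert is human. An EMCV IRES then directs translation of a second protein made of an N-terminal myristoylation signal for membrane anchoring, a fragment matching the RhoGEF Arhgef11, a known Gα12/13 partner, and NanoLuc luciferase. The likely operating principle is that active GTP-bound Gα12 recruits the membrane-tethered detector, bringing the NanoLuc donor close to the yellow acceptor and raising the BRET signal. Packaging into lentivirus allows the sensor to be introduced into diverse cell types to monitor GPCR activity in context.
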