Features (pLannotate 1.2.2; 28 found; start..end, strand, type, name):
      1..204     +  promoter       CMV promoter: human cytomegalovirus (CMV) immediate early promoter
    311..330     -  misc_feature   MCS (fragment): pBluescript multiple cloning site
    451..696     +  CDS            gpa-12 (fragment): GPA12_CAEEL - Experimental evidence at protein level: Swiss-Prot protein existence level 1. Guanine nucleotide-binding proteins (G proteins) are involved as modulators or transducers in various transmembrane signaling systems (Probable). May play a role in resistance to fungal infection in the epidermis by regulating the up-regulation of several antimicrobial peptides of the NLP and CNC families (PubMed:22470487, PubMed:19380113). Upstream of plc-3, tpa-1 and the p38-like pathway, required for the expression of antimicrobial peptide nlp-29 in the epidermis in response to fungal infection or ph
    766..1482    +  CDS            Citrine: Citrine is a basic (constitutively fluorescent) yellow fluorescent protein published in 2001, derived from Aequorea victoria. It has moderate acid sensitivity.
   1516..2223    +  CDS            gpa-12 (fragment): GPA12_CAEEL - Experimental evidence at protein level: Swiss-Prot protein existence level 1. Guanine nucleotide-binding proteins (G proteins) are involved as modulators or transducers in various transmembrane signaling systems (Probable). May play a role in resistance to fungal infection in the epidermis by regulating the up-regulation of several antimicrobial peptides of the NLP and CNC families (PubMed:22470487, PubMed:19380113). Upstream of plc-3, tpa-1 and the p38-like pathway, required for the expression of antimicrobial peptide nlp-29 in the epidermis in response to fungal infection or ph
   2348..2810    +  misc_feature   IRES: internal ribosome entry site (IRES) of the encephalomyocarditis virus (EMCV)
   2834..2854    +  CDS            myr: N-myristoylation signal from Src kinase (Pellman et al., 1985; Kaplan et al., 1988)
   2873..3484    +  CDS            Arhgef11 (fragment): ARHGB_RAT - Experimental evidence at protein level: Swiss-Prot protein existence level 1. May play a role in the regulation of RhoA GTPase by guanine nucleotide-binding alpha-12 (GNA12) and alpha-13 (GNA13). Acts as guanine nucleotide exchange factor (GEF) for RhoA GTPase and may act as GTPase-activating protein (GAP) for GNA12 and GNA13. Involved in neurotrophin-induced neurite outgrowth (By similarity). From Rattus norvegicus (Rat).
   3503..4018    +  CDS            Nluc: NanoLuc® luciferase human codon-optimized
   4032..4620    +  misc_feature   WPRE: woodchuck hepatitis virus posttranscriptional regulatory element
   4637..5155    +  CDS            nef (fragment): NEF_HV1BR - Experimental evidence at protein level: Swiss-Prot protein existence level 1. Extracellular Nef protein targets CD4(+) T-lymphocytes for apoptosis by interacting with CXCR4 surface receptors (PubMed:14990729). From Human immunodeficiency virus type 1 group M subtype B (isolate BRU/LAI) (HIV-1).
   5203..5460    +  LTR            5' LTR (truncated): truncated 5' long terminal repeat (LTR) from HIV-1
   5612..5628    -  protein_bind   lac operator: The lac repressor binds to the lac operator to inhibit transcription in E. coli. This inhibition can be relieved by adding lactose or isopropyl-β-D-thiogalactopyranoside (IPTG). lac repressor encoded by lacI
   5636..5666    -  promoter       lac promoter: promoter for the E. coli lac operon
   5681..5702    -  protein_bind   CAP binding site: CAP binding activates transcription in the presence of cAMP. E. coli catabolite activator protein
   5715..5807    -  CDS            lacI (fragment): lac repressor; lacI; The lac repressor binds to the lac operator to inhibit transcription in E. coli. This inhibition can be relieved by adding lactose or isopropyl-β-D-thiogalactopyranoside (IPTG).
   5990..6578    -  rep_origin     ori: high-copy-number ColE1/pMB1/pBR322/pUC origin of replication
   6749..7609    -  CDS            AmpR: β-lactamase; bla; confers resistance to ampicillin, carbenicillin, and related antibiotics
   7610..7714    -  promoter       AmpR promoter: bla
   7762..7896    +  polyA_signal   SV40 poly(A) signal: SV40 polyadenylation signal
   8063..8392    +  CDS            nef (fragment): NEF_HV1BR - Experimental evidence at protein level: Swiss-Prot protein existence level 1. Extracellular Nef protein targets CD4(+) T-lymphocytes for apoptosis by interacting with CXCR4 surface receptors (PubMed:14990729). From Human immunodeficiency virus type 1 group M subtype B (isolate BRU/LAI) (HIV-1).
   8440..8697    +  LTR            5' LTR (truncated): truncated 5' long terminal repeat (LTR) from HIV-1
   8744..8869    +  misc_feature   HIV-1 Ψ: packaging signal of human immunodeficiency virus type 1
   8853..9191    +  CDS            HIV-1 gag (fragment): gag protein from human immunodeficiency virus 1; gag
   9366..9599    +  misc_feature   RRE: The Rev response element (RRE) of HIV-1 allows for Rev-dependent mRNA export from the nucleus to the cytoplasm.
   9976..10076   +  CDS            Rev (fragment): human immunodeficiency virus 1 (HIV-1) Rev protein; rev; enhances nuclear export of unspliced and incompletely spliced viral mRNAs
  10091..10206   +  misc_feature   cPPT/CTS: central polypurine tract and central termination sequence of HIV-1 (lacking the first T)
  10264..10567   +  enhancer       CMV enhancer: human cytomegalovirus immediate early enhancer
>Addgene plasmid #189739 | pLVX-CMV-Galpha-12 ONE-GO | addgene full sequence | sequence record 372117 | Addgene NGS Result
GTGATGCGGTTTTGGCAGTACATCAATGGGCGTGGATAGCGGTTTGACTCACGGGGATTTCCAAGTCTCC
ACCCCATTGACGTCAATGGGAGTTTGTTTTGGCACCAAAATCAACGGGACTTTCCAAAATGTCGTAACAA
CTCCGCCCCATTGACGCAAATGGGCGGTAGGCGTGTACGGTGGGAGGTCTATATAAGCAGAGCTCGTTTA
GTGAACCGTCAGATCGCCTGGAGACGCCATCCACGCTGTTTTGACCTCCATAGAAGACACCGACTCTACT
AGAGGATCTATTTCCGGTGAATTCCTCGAGACTAGTTCTAGAGCGGCCGCGGATCCATGTCAGGTGTAGT
AAGGACATTGTCCCGATGTCTGTTGCCCGCAGAGGCGGGGGGCGCTCGCGAAAGACGCGCGGGCTCTGGC
GCCCGGGACGCTGAAAGGGAAGCGCGAAGAAGATCACGCGATATTGACGCGCTTCTTGCGCGGGAAAGGA
GAGCGGTCCGCAGACTCGTGAAAATATTGCTGCTCGGGGCTGGCGAGTCTGGCAAATCCACGTTCCTCAA
ACAAATGAGAATCATACACGGGCGGGAATTCGACCAAAAAGCTTTGCTCGAATTCAGGGACACTATCTTT
GATAATATACTCAAAGGGTCCCGGGTTCTCGTTGATGCCAGGGACAAGCTCGGCATTCCGTGGCAATACT
CTGAGAATGAAAAGCATGGCATGTTTTTGATGGCTTTCGAGAACAAAGCGGGACGGGGATCAGGCATGGT
TTCAAAGGGAGAAGAGTTGTTCACAGGGGTTGTACCGATTCTTGTAGAACTTGACGGAGATGTCAACGGG
CACAAGTTTAGTGTAAGTGGAGAAGGCGAGGGCGATGCGACCTATGGAAAACTGACCCTTAAATTTATTT
GTACTACGGGTAAATTGCCCGTTCCCTGGCCGACATTGGTAACTACATTCGGATATGGTTTGATGTGCTT
TGCAAGGTATCCGGATCACATGAAGCAGCATGATTTCTTCAAGTCCGCCATGCCCGAAGGCTACGTCCAG
GAGCGCACCATCTTCTTCAAGGACGACGGCAACTACAAGACCCGCGCCGAGGTGAAGTTCGAGGGCGACA
CCCTGGTGAACCGCATCGAGCTGAAGGGCATCGACTTCAAGGAGGACGGCAACATCCTGGGGCACAAGCT
GGAGTACAACTACAACAGCCACAACGTCTATATCATGGCCGACAAGCAGAAGAACGGCATCAAGGTGAAC
TTCAAGATCCGCCACAACATCGAGGACGGCAGCGTGCAGCTCGCCGACCACTACCAGCAGAACACCCCCA
TCGGCGACGGCCCCGTGCTGCTGCCCGACAACCACTACCTGAGCTACCAGTCCGCCCTGAGCAAAGACCC
CAACGAGAAGCGCGATCACATGGTCCTGCTGGAGTTCGTGACCGCCGCCGGGATCACTCTCGGCATGGAC
GAGCTGTACAAGGGATCAGGCCCGCGGCTTCCAGTGGAACCAGCAACGTTTCAGCTTTATGTGCCTGCTC
TTAGCGCTCTCTGGAGAGATTCAGGGATCCGAGAGGCGTTTTCACGACGGTCCGAATTCCAACTGGGAGA
ATCCGTGAAATATTTTCTGGACAATCTCGATCGCATCGGTCAATTGAATTATTTCCCCAGCAAGCAAGAT
ATCCTTCTGGCTCGCAAGGCGACGAAAGGTATAGTAGAGCATGACTTCGTCATAAAAAAAATCCCTTTTA
AAATGGTTGATGTAGGAGGCCAGAGGTCACAGCGGCAAAAATGGTTTCAATGCTTCGACGGAATCACTTC
TATCTTGTTCATGGTGTCCAGTTCTGAATACGACCAAGTGCTCATGGAGGACCGGAGGACCAATCGACTG
GTCGAAAGCATGAACATATTCGAGACTATAGTGAATAACAAGTTGTTCTTCAATGTAAGTATTATCCTTT
TTCTCAATAAAATGGATCTTTTGGTAGAGAAGGTTAAAACCGTATCAATTAAAAAGCATTTTCCCGATTT
TAGAGGTGACCCCCACCAACTGGAAGACGTACAGCGATATCTGGTCCAGTGTTTCGACCGGAAACGCCGC
AATAGGTCCAAGCCCCTGTTTCACCATTTTACGACTGCGATTGATACCGAAAACGTTAGGTTTGTTTTCC
ATGCTGTGAAAGATACAATACTTCAAGAGAACCTCAAGGACATTATGCTCCAATGAGCGGCCGCCGCCCC
TCTCCCTCCCCCCCCCCTAACGTTACTGGCCGAAGCCGCTTGGAATAAGGCCGGTGTGCGTTTGTCTATA
TGTTATTTTCCACCATATTGCCGTCTTTTGGCAATGTGAGGGCCCGGAAACCTGGCCCTGTCTTCTTGAC
GAGCATTCCTAGGGGTCTTTCCCCTCTCGCCAAAGGAATGCAAGGTCTGTTGAATGTCGTGAAGGAAGCA
GTTCCTCTGGAAGCTTCTTGAAGACAAACAACGTCTGTAGCGACCCTTTGCAGGCAGCGGAACCCCCCAC
CTGGCGACAGGTGCCTCTGCGGCCAAAAGCCACGTGTATAAGATACACCTGCAAAGGCGGCACAACCCCA
GTGCCACGTTGTGAGTTGGATAGTTGTGGAAAGAGTCAAATGGCTCTCCTCAAGCGTATTCAACAAGGGG
CTGAAGGATGCCCAGAAGGTACCCCATTGTATGGGATCTGATCTGGGGCCTCGGTGCACATGCTTTACAT
GTGTTTAGTCGAGGTTAAAAAAACGTCTAGGCCCCCCGAACCACGGGGACGTGGTTTTCCTTTGAAAAAC
ACGATGATAAGCTTGCCACAACCCGTACCAAAGATGGGGAGTAGCAAGAGCAAGACGTCGAATTCCGGAA
TCAAGCTTCTGATTATTGGCCCAGAGGAAGATTATGACCCAGGTTATTTCAACAATGAGAGTGACATCAT
CTTCCAAGATCTTGAAAAACTGAAGTCACATCCAGCTTACTTGGTAGTTTTTCTACGTTACATCCTCTCT
CAGGCAGACCCTGGCCCCCTGCTTTTTTATTTGTGTTCAGAAGTTTATCAACAGACAAATCCCAAAGATT
CCCGAAGTCTGGGGAAAGACATCTGGAACATTTTCCTGGAGAAAAATGCGCCTCTCAGAGTGAAGATCCC
TGAGATGTTGCAGGCTGAAATTGACCTACGCCTGCGGAACAATGAGGACCCTCGCAATGTGCTCTGTGAA
GCTCAGGAGGCAGTCATGCTGGAAATCCAGGAGCAGATCAACGACTACAGATCCAAGCGTACTCTGGGCC
TGGGCAGCCTCTATGGTGAAAATGACCTGCTAGGCCTGGATGGGGACCCTCTTCGAGAACGCCAAATGGC
TGAGAAGCAGCTGGCTGCCCTTGGAGATATCTTGTCCAAATATGAGGAAGATCGGAGTGCCCCCATGGAC
TTTGCTGTTAATACCTTTATGAGCCACGCTGGGATCCGTCTTCGGGAGTCTCGAGGCGGATCAGGCGGAT
CCATGGTCTTCACACTCGAAGATTTCGTTGGGGACTGGCGACAGACAGCCGGCTACAACCTGGACCAAGT
CCTTGAACAGGGAGGTGTGTCCAGTTTGTTTCAGAATCTCGGGGTGTCCGTAACTCCGATCCAAAGGATT
GTCCTGAGCGGTGAAAATGGGCTGAAGATCGACATCCATGTCATCATCCCGTATGAAGGTCTGAGCGGCG
ACCAAATGGGCCAGATCGAAAAAATTTTTAAGGTGGTGTACCCTGTGGATGATCATCACTTTAAGGTGAT
CCTGCACTATGGCACACTGGTAATCGACGGGGTTACGCCGAACATGATCGACTATTTCGGACGGCCGTAT
GAAGGCATCGCCGTGTTCGACGGCAAAAAGATCACTGTAACAGGGACCCTGTGGAACGGCAACAAAATTA
TCGACGAGCGCCTGATCAACCCCGACGGCTCCCTGCTGTTCCGAGTAACCATCAACGGAGTGACCGGCTG
GCGGCTGTGCGAACGCATTCTGGCGTAAACGCGTCTGGAACAATCAACCTCTGGATTACAAAATTTGTGA
AAGATTGACTGGTATTCTTAACTATGTTGCTCCTTTTACGCTATGTGGATACGCTGCTTTAATGCCTTTG
TATCATGCTATTGCTTCCCGTATGGCTTTCATTTTCTCCTCCTTGTATAAATCCTGGTTGCTGTCTCTTT
ATGAGGAGTTGTGGCCCGTTGTCAGGCAACGTGGCGTGGTGTGCACTGTGTTTGCTGACGCAACCCCCAC
TGGTTGGGGCATTGCCACCACCTGTCAGCTCCTTTCCGGGACTTTCGCTTTCCCCCTCCCTATTGCCACG
GCGGAACTCATCGCCGCCTGCCTTGCCCGCTGCTGGACAGGGGCTCGGCTGTTGGGCACTGACAATTCCG
TGGTGTTGTCGGGGAAGCTGACGTCCTTTCCATGGCTGCTCGCCTGTGTTGCCACCTGGATTCTGCGCGG
GACGTCCTTCTGCTACGTCCCTTCGGCCCTCAATCCAGCGGACCTTCCTTCCCGCGGCCTGCTGCCGGCT
CTGCGGCCTCTTCCGCGTCTTCGCCTTCGCCCTCAGACGAGTCGGATCTCCCTTTGGGCCGCCTCCCCGC
CTGGAATTAATTCTGCAGTCGAGACCTAGAAAAACATGGAGCAATCACAAGTAGCAATACAGCAGCTACC
AATGCTGATTGTGCCTGGCTAGAAGCACAAGAGGAGGAGGAGGTGGGTTTTCCAGTCACACCTCAGGTAC
CTTTAAGACCAATGACTTACAAGGCAGCTGTAGATCTTAGCCACTTTTTAAAAGAAAAGAGGGGACTGGA
AGGGCTAATTCACTCCCAACGAAGACAAGATATCCTTGATCTGTGGATCTACCACACACAAGGCTACTTC
CCTGATTAGCAGAACTACACACCAGGGCCAGGGGTCAGATATCCACTGACCTTTGGATGGTGCTACAAGC
TAGTACCAGTTGAGCCAGATAAGGTAGAAGAGGCCAATAAAGGAGAGAACACCAGCTTGTTACACCCTGT
GAGCCTGCATGGGATGGATGACCCGGAGAGAGAAGTGTTAGAGTGGAGGTTTGACAGCCGCCTAGCATTT
CATCACGTGGCCCGAGAGCTGCATCCGGAGTACTTCAAGAACTGCTGATATCGAGCTTGCTACAAGGGAC
TTTCCGCTGGGGACTTTCCAGGGAGGCGTGGCCTGGGCGGGACTGGGGAGTGGCGAGCCCTCAGATCCTG
CATATAAGCAGCTGCTTTTTGCCTGTACTGGGTCTCTCTGGTTAGACCAGATCTGAGCCTGGGAGCTCTC
TGGCTAACTAGGGAACCCACTGCTTAAGCCTCAATAAAGCTTGCCTTGAGTGCTTCAAGTAGTGTGTGCC
CGTCTGTTGTGTGACTCTGGTAACTAGAGATCCCTCAGACCCTTTTAGTCAGTGTGGAAAATCTCTAGCA
GTAGTAGTTCATGTCATCTTATTATTCAGTATTTATAACTTGCAAAGAAATGAATATCAGAGAGTGAGAG
GCCTTGACATTGCTAGCGTTTACCGTCGACCTCTAGCTAGAGCTTGGCGTAATCATGGTCATAGCTGTTT
CCTGTGTGAAATTGTTATCCGCTCACAATTCCACACAACATACGAGCCGGAAGCATAAAGTGTAAAGCCT
GGGGTGCCTAATGAGTGAGCTAACTCACATTAATTGCGTTGCGCTCACTGCCCGCTTTCCAGTCGGGAAA
CCTGTCGTGCCAGCTGCATTAATGAATCGGCCAACGCGCGGGGAGAGGCGGTTTGCGTATTGGGCGCTCT
TCCGCTTCCTCGCTCACTGACTCGCTGCGCTCGGTCGTTCGGCTGCGGCGAGCGGTATCAGCTCACTCAA
AGGCGGTAATACGGTTATCCACAGAATCAGGGGATAACGCAGGAAAGAACATGTGAGCAAAAGGCCAGCA
AAAGGCCAGGAACCGTAAAAAGGCCGCGTTGCTGGCGTTTTTCCATAGGCTCCGCCCCCCTGACGAGCAT
CACAAAAATCGACGCTCAAGTCAGAGGTGGCGAAACCCGACAGGACTATAAAGATACCAGGCGTTTCCCC
CTGGAAGCTCCCTCGTGCGCTCTCCTGTTCCGACCCTGCCGCTTACCGGATACCTGTCCGCCTTTCTCCC
TTCGGGAAGCGTGGCGCTTTCTCATAGCTCACGCTGTAGGTATCTCAGTTCGGTGTAGGTCGTTCGCTCC
AAGCTGGGCTGTGTGCACGAACCCCCCGTTCAGCCCGACCGCTGCGCCTTATCCGGTAACTATCGTCTTG
AGTCCAACCCGGTAAGACACGACTTATCGCCACTGGCAGCAGCCACTGGTAACAGGATTAGCAGAGCGAG
GTATGTAGGCGGTGCTACAGAGTTCTTGAAGTGGTGGCCTAACTACGGCTACACTAGAAGAACAGTATTT
GGTATCTGCGCTCTGCTGAAGCCAGTTACCTTCGGAAAAAGAGTTGGTAGCTCTTGATCCGGCAAACAAA
CCACCGCTGGTAGCGGTGGTTTTTTTGTTTGCAAGCAGCAGATTACGCGCAGAAAAAAAGGATCTCAAGA
AGATCCTTTGATCTTTTCTACGGGGTCTGACGCTCAGTGGAACGAAAACTCACGTTAAGGGATTTTGGTC
ATGAGATTATCAAAAAGGATCTTCACCTAGATCCTTTTAAATTAAAAATGAAGTTTTAAATCAATCTAAA
GTATATATGAGTAAACTTGGTCTGACAGTTACCAATGCTTAATCAGTGAGGCACCTATCTCAGCGATCTG
TCTATTTCGTTCATCCATAGTTGCCTGACTCCCCGTCGTGTAGATAACTACGATACGGGAGGGCTTACCA
TCTGGCCCCAGTGCTGCAATGATACCGCGAGACCCACGCTCACCGGCTCCAGATTTATCAGCAATAAACC
AGCCAGCCGGAAGGGCCGAGCGCAGAAGTGGTCCTGCAACTTTATCCGCCTCCATCCAGTCTATTAATTG
TTGCCGGGAAGCTAGAGTAAGTAGTTCGCCAGTTAATAGTTTGCGCAACGTTGTTGCCATTGCTACAGGC
ATCGTGGTGTCACGCTCGTCGTTTGGTATGGCTTCATTCAGCTCCGGTTCCCAACGATCAAGGCGAGTTA
CATGATCCCCCATGTTGTGCAAAAAAGCGGTTAGCTCCTTCGGTCCTCCGATCGTTGTCAGAAGTAAGTT
GGCCGCAGTGTTATCACTCATGGTTATGGCAGCACTGCATAATTCTCTTACTGTCATGCCATCCGTAAGA
TGCTTTTCTGTGACTGGTGAGTACTCAACCAAGTCATTCTGAGAATAGTGTATGCGGCGACCGAGTTGCT
CTTGCCCGGCGTCAATACGGGATAATACCGCGCCACATAGCAGAACTTTAAAAGTGCTCATCATTGGAAA
ACGTTCTTCGGGGCGAAAACTCTCAAGGATCTTACCGCTGTTGAGATCCAGTTCGATGTAACCCACTCGT
GCACCCAACTGATCTTCAGCATCTTTTACTTTCACCAGCGTTTCTGGGTGAGCAAAAACAGGAAGGCAAA
ATGCCGCAAAAAAGGGAATAAGGGCGACACGGAAATGTTGAATACTCATACTCTTCCTTTTTCAATATTA
TTGAAGCATTTATCAGGGTTATTGTCTCATGAGCGGATACATATTTGAATGTATTTAGAAAAATAAACAA
ATAGGGGTTCCGCGCACATTTCCCCGAAAAGTGCCACCTGACGTCGACGGATCGGGAGATCAACTTGTTT
ATTGCAGCTTATAATGGTTACAAATAAAGCAATAGCATCACAAATTTCACAAATAAAGCATTTTTTTCAC
TGCATTCTAGTTGTGGTTTGTCCAAACTCATCAATGTATCTTATCATGTCTGGATCAACTGGATAACTCA
AGCTAACCAAAATCATCCCAAACTTCCCACCCCATACCCTATTACCACTGCCAATTACCTGTGGTTTCAT
TTACTCTAAACCTGTGATTCCTCTGAATTATTTTCATTTTAAAGAAATTGTATTTGTTAAATATGTACTA
CAAACTTAGTAGTTGGAAGGGCTAATTCACTCCCAAAGAAGACAAGATATCCTTGATCTGTGGATCTACC
ACACACAAGGCTACTTCCCTGATTAGCAGAACTACACACCAGGGCCAGGGGTCAGATATCCACTGACCTT
TGGATGGTGCTACAAGCTAGTACCAGTTGAGCCAGATAAGGTAGAAGAGGCCAATAAAGGAGAGAACACC
AGCTTGTTACACCCTGTGAGCCTGCATGGGATGGATGACCCGGAGAGAGAAGTGTTAGAGTGGAGGTTTG
ACAGCCGCCTAGCATTTCATCACGTGGCCCGAGAGCTGCATCCGGAGTACTTCAAGAACTGCTGATATCG
AGCTTGCTACAAGGGACTTTCCGCTGGGGACTTTCCAGGGAGGCGTGGCCTGGGCGGGACTGGGGAGTGG
CGAGCCCTCAGATCCTGCATATAAGCAGCTGCTTTTTGCCTGTACTGGGTCTCTCTGGTTAGACCAGATC
TGAGCCTGGGAGCTCTCTGGCTAACTAGGGAACCCACTGCTTAAGCCTCAATAAAGCTTGCCTTGAGTGC
TTCAAGTAGTGTGTGCCCGTCTGTTGTGTGACTCTGGTAACTAGAGATCCCTCAGACCCTTTTAGTCAGT
GTGGAAAATCTCTAGCAGTGGCGCCCGAACAGGGACTTGAAAGCGAAAGGGAAACCAGAGGAGCTCTCTC
GACGCAGGACTCGGCTTGCTGAAGCGCGCACGGCAAGAGGCGAGGGGCGGCGACTGGTGAGTACGCCAAA
AATTTTGACTAGCGGAGGCTAGAAGGAGAGAGATGGGTGCGAGAGCGTCAGTATTAAGCGGGGGAGAATT
AGATCGCGATGGGAAAAAATTCGGTTAAGGCCAGGGGGAAAGAAAAAATATAAATTAAAACATATAGTAT
GGGCAAGCAGGGAGCTAGAACGATTCGCAGTTAATCCTGGCCTGTTAGAAACATCAGAAGGCTGTAGACA
AATACTGGGACAGCTACAACCATCCCTTCAGACAGGATCAGAAGAACTTAGATCATTATATAATACAGTA
GCAACCCTCTATTGTGTGCATCAAAGGATAGAGATAAAAGACACCAAGGAAGCTTTAGACAAGATAGAGG
AAGAGCAAAACAAAAGTAAGACCACCGCACAGCAAGCGGCCGGCCGCTGATCTTCAGACCTGGAGGAGGA
GATATGAGGGACAATTGGAGAAGTGAATTATATAAATATAAAGTAGTAAAAATTGAACCATTAGGAGTAG
CACCCACCAAGGCAAAGAGAAGAGTGGTGCAGAGAGAAAAAAGAGCAGTGGGAATAGGAGCTTTGTTCCT
TGGGTTCTTGGGAGCAGCAGGAAGCACTATGGGCGCAGCGTCAATGACGCTGACGGTACAGGCCAGACAA
TTATTGTCTGGTATAGTGCAGCAGCAGAACAATTTGCTGAGGGCTATTGAGGCGCAACAGCATCTGTTGC
AACTCACAGTCTGGGGCATCAAGCAGCTCCAGGCAAGAATCCTGGCTGTGGAAAGATACCTAAAGGATCA
ACAGCTCCTGGGGATTTGGGGTTGCTCTGGAAAACTCATTTGCACCACTGCTGTGCCTTGGAATGCTAGT
TGGAGTAATAAATCTCTGGAACAGATTTGGAATCACACGACCTGGATGGAGTGGGACAGAGAAATTAACA
ATTACACAAGCTTAATACACTCCTTAATTGAAGAATCGCAAAACCAGCAAGAAAAGAATGAACAAGAATT
ATTGGAATTAGATAAATGGGCAAGTTTGTGGAATTGGTTTAACATAACAAATTGGCTGTGGTATATAAAA
TTATTCATAATGATAGTAGGAGGCTTGGTAGGTTTAAGAATAGTTTTTGCTGTACTTTCTATAGTGAATA
GAGTTAGGCAGGGATATTCACCATTATCGTTTCAGACCCACCTCCCAACCCCGAGGGGACCCGACAGGCC
CGAAGGAATAGAAGAAGAAGGTGGAGAGAGAGACAGAGACAGATCCATTCGATTAGTGAACGGATCTCGA
CGGTATCGCCTTTAAAAGAAAAGGGGGGATTGGGGGGTACAGTGCAGGGGAAAGAATAGTAGACATAATA
GCAACAGACATACAAACTAAAGAATTACAAAAACAAATTACAAAAATTCAAAATTTTCGGGTTTATTACA
GGGACAGCAGAGATCCAGTTTATCGATAAGCTTGGGAGTTCCGCGTTACATAACTTACGGTAAATGGCCC
GCCTGGCTGACCGCCCAACGACCCCCGCCCATTGACGTCAATAATGACGTATGTTCCCATAGTAACGCCA
ATAGGGACTTTCCATTGACGTCAATGGGTGGAGTATTTACGGTAAACTGCCCACTTGGCAGTACATCAAG
TGTATCATATGCCAAGTACGCCCCCTATTGACGTCAATGACGGTAAATGGCCCGCCTGGCATTATGCCCA
GTACATGACCTTATGGGACTTTCCTACTTGGCAGTACATCTACGTATTAGTCATCGCTATTACCATG
