>Addgene plasmid #189739 | pLVX-CMV-Galpha-12 ONE-GO | depositor partial sequence | sequence record 394366 | CMV promoter; MCS; Ga-YFP; IRES; Nanoluc detector module; WPRE
TCGGGTTTATTACAGGGACAGCAGAGATCCAGTTTATCGATAAGCTTGGGAGTTCCGCGTTACATAACTT
ACGGTAAATGGCCCGCCTGGCTGACCGCCCAACGACCCCCGCCCATTGACGTCAATAATGACGTATGTTC
CCATAGTAACGCCAATAGGGACTTTCCATTGACGTCAATGGGTGGAGTATTTACGGTAAACTGCCCACTT
GGCAGTACATCAAGTGTATCATATGCCAAGTACGCCCCCTATTGACGTCAATGACGGTAAATGGCCCGCC
TGGCATTATGCCCAGTACATGACCTTATGGGACTTTCCTACTTGGCAGTACATCTACGTATTAGTCATCG
CTATTACCATGGTGATGCGGTTTTGGCAGTACATCAATGGGCGTGGATAGCGGTTTGACTCACGGGGATT
TCCAAGTCTCCACCCCATTGACGTCAATGGGAGTTTGTTTTGGCACCAAAATCAACGGGACTTTCCAAAA
TGTCGTAACAACTCCGCCCCATTGACGCAAATGGGCGGTAGGCGTGTACGGTGGGAGGTCTATATAAGCA
GAGCTCGTTTAGTGAACCGTCAGATCGCCTGGAGACGCCATCCACGCTGTTTTGACCTCCATAGAAGACA
CCGACTCTACTAGAGGATCTATTTCCGGTGAATTCCTCGAGACTAGTTCTAGAGCGGCCGCGGATCCATG
TCAGGTGTAGTAAGGACATTGTCCCGATGTCTGTTGCCCGCAGAGGCGGGGGGCGCTCGCGAAAGACGCG
CGGGCTCTGGCGCCCGGGACGCTGAAAGGGAAGCGCGAAGAAGATCACGCGATATTGACGCGCTTCTTGC
GCGGGAAAGGAGAGCGGTCCGCAGACTCGTGAAAATATTGCTGCTCGGGGCTGGCGAGTCTGGCAAATCC
ACGTTCCTCAAACAAATGAGAATCATACACGGGCGGGAATTCGACCAAAAAGCTTTGCTCGAATTCAGGG
ACACTATCTTTGATAATATACTCAAAGGGTCCCGGGTTCTCGTTGATGCCAGGGACAAGCTCGGCATTCC
GTGGCAATACTCTGAGAATGAAAAGCATGGCATGTTTTTGATGGCTTTCGAGAACAAAGCGGGACGGGGA
TCAGGCATGGTTTCAAAGGGAGAAGAGTTGTTCACAGGGGTTGTACCGATTCTTGTAGAACTTGACGGAG
ATGTCAACGGGCACAAGTTTAGTGTAAGTGGAGAAGGCGAGGGCGATGCGACCTATGGAAAACTGACCCT
TAAATTTATTTGTACTACGGGTAAATTGCCCGTTCCCTGGCCGACATTGGTAACTACATTCGGATATGGT
TTGATGTGCTTTGCAAGGTATCCGGATCACATGAAGCAGCATGATTTCTTCAAGTCCGCCATGCCCGAAG
GCTACGTCCAGGAGCGCACCATCTTCTTCAAGGACGACGGCAACTACAAGACCCGCGCCGAGGTGAAGTT
CGAGGGCGACACCCTGGTGAACCGCATCGAGCTGAAGGGCATCGACTTCAAGGAGGACGGCAACATCCTG
GGGCACAAGCTGGAGTACAACTACAACAGCCACAACGTCTATATCATGGCCGACAAGCAGAAGAACGGCA
TCAAGGTGAACTTCAAGATCCGCCACAACATCGAGGACGGCAGCGTGCAGCTCGCCGACCACTACCAGCA
GAACACCCCCATCGGCGACGGCCCCGTGCTGCTGCCCGACAACCACTACCTGAGCTACCAGTCCGCCCTG
AGCAAAGACCCCAACGAGAAGCGCGATCACATGGTCCTGCTGGAGTTCGTGACCGCCGCCGGGATCACTC
TCGGCATGGACGAGCTGTACAAGGGATCAGGCCCGCGGCTTCCAGTGGAACCAGCAACGTTTCAGCTTTA
TGTGCCTGCTCTTAGCGCTCTCTGGAGAGATTCAGGGATCCGAGAGGCGTTTTCACGACGGTCCGAATTC
CAACTGGGAGAATCCGTGAAATATTTTCTGGACAATCTCGATCGCATCGGTCAATTGAATTATTTCCCCA
GCAAGCAAGATATCCTTCTGGCTCGCAAGGCGACGAAAGGTATAGTAGAGCATGACTTCGTCATAAAAAA
AATCCCTTTTAAAATGGTTGATGTAGGAGGCCAGAGGTCACAGCGGCAAAAATGGTTTCAATGCTTCGAC
GGAATCACTTCTATCTTGTTCATGGTGTCCAGTTCTGAATACGACCAAGTGCTCATGGAGGACCGGAGGA
CCAATCGACTGGTCGAAAGCATGAACATATTCGAGACTATAGTGAATAACAAGTTGTTCTTCAATGTAAG
TATTATCCTTTTTCTCAATAAAATGGATCTTTTGGTAGAGAAGGTTAAAACCGTATCAATTAAAAAGCAT
TTTCCCGATTTTAGAGGTGACCCCCACCAACTGGAAGACGTACAGCGATATCTGGTCCAGTGTTTCGACC
GGAAACGCCGCAATAGGTCCAAGCCCCTGTTTCACCATTTTACGACTGCGATTGATACCGAAAACGTTAG
GTTTGTTTTCCATGCTGTGAAAGATACAATACTTCAAGAGAACCTCAAGGACATTATGCTCCAATGAGCG
GCCGCCGCCCCTCTCCCTCCCCCCCCCCTAACGTTACTGGCCGAAGCCGCTTGGAATAAGGCCGGTGTGC
GTTTGTCTATATGTTATTTTCCACCATATTGCCGTCTTTTGGCAATGTGAGGGCCCGGAAACCTGGCCCT
GTCTTCTTGACGAGCATTCCTAGGGGTCTTTCCCCTCTCGCCAAAGGAATGCAAGGTCTGTTGAATGTCG
TGAAGGAAGCAGTTCCTCTGGAAGCTTCTTGAAGACAAACAACGTCTGTAGCGACCCTTTGCAGGCAGCG
GAACCCCCCACCTGGCGACAGGTGCCTCTGCGGCCAAAAGCCACGTGTATAAGATACACCTGCAAAGGCG
GCACAACCCCAGTGCCACGTTGTGAGTTGGATAGTTGTGGAAAGAGTCAAATGGCTCTCCTCAAGCGTAT
TCAACAAGGGGCTGAAGGATGCCCAGAAGGTACCCCATTGTATGGGATCTGATCTGGGGCCTCGGTGCAC
ATGCTTTACATGTGTTTAGTCGAGGTTAAAAAAACGTCTAGGCCCCCCGAACCACGGGGACGTGGTTTTC
CTTTGAAAAACACGATGATAAGCTTGCCACAACCCGTACCAAAGATGGGGAGTAGCAAGAGCAAGACGTC
GAATTCCGGAATCAAGCTTCTGATTATTGGCCCAGAGGAAGATTATGACCCAGGTTATTTCAACAATGAG
AGTGACATCATCTTCCAAGATCTTGAAAAACTGAAGTCACATCCAGCTTACTTGGTAGTTTTTCTACGTT
ACATCCTCTCTCAGGCAGACCCTGGCCCCCTGCTTTTTTATTTGTGTTCAGAAGTTTATCAACAGACAAA
TCCCAAAGATTCCCGAAGTCTGGGGAAAGACATCTGGAACATTTTCCTGGAGAAAAATGCGCCTCTCAGA
GTGAAGATCCCTGAGATGTTGCAGGCTGAAATTGACCTACGCCTGCGGAACAATGAGGACCCTCGCAATG
TGCTCTGTGAAGCTCAGGAGGCAGTCATGCTGGAAATCCAGGAGCAGATCAACGACTACAGATCCAAGCG
TACTCTGGGCCTGGGCAGCCTCTATGGTGAAAATGACCTGCTAGGCCTGGATGGGGACCCTCTTCGAGAA
CGCCAAATGGCTGAGAAGCAGCTGGCTGCCCTTGGAGATATCTTGTCCAAATATGAGGAAGATCGGAGTG
CCCCCATGGACTTTGCTGTTAATACCTTTATGAGCCACGCTGGGATCCGTCTTCGGGAGTCTCGAGGCGG
ATCAGGCGGATCCATGGTCTTCACACTCGAAGATTTCGTTGGGGACTGGCGACAGACAGCCGGCTACAAC
CTGGACCAAGTCCTTGAACAGGGAGGTGTGTCCAGTTTGTTTCAGAATCTCGGGGTGTCCGTAACTCCGA
TCCAAAGGATTGTCCTGAGCGGTGAAAATGGGCTGAAGATCGACATCCATGTCATCATCCCGTATGAAGG
TCTGAGCGGCGACCAAATGGGCCAGATCGAAAAAATTTTTAAGGTGGTGTACCCTGTGGATGATCATCAC
TTTAAGGTGATCCTGCACTATGGCACACTGGTAATCGACGGGGTTACGCCGAACATGATCGACTATTTCG
GACGGCCGTATGAAGGCATCGCCGTGTTCGACGGCAAAAAGATCACTGTAACAGGGACCCTGTGGAACGG
CAACAAAATTATCGACGAGCGCCTGATCAACCCCGACGGCTCCCTGCTGTTCCGAGTAACCATCAACGGA
GTGACCGGCTGGCGGCTGTGCGAACGCATTCTGGCGTAAACGCGTCTGGAACAATCAACCTCTGGATTAC
AAAATTTGTGAAAGATTGACTGGTATTCTTAACTATGTTGCTCCTTTTACGCTATGTGGATACGCTGCTT
TAATGCCTTTGTATCATGCTATTGCTTCCCGTATGGCTTTCATTTTCTCCTCCTTGTATAAATCCTGGTT
GCTGTCTCTTTATGAGGAGTTGTGGCCCGTTGTCAGGCAACGTGGCGTGGTGTGCACTGTGTTTGCTGAC
GCAACCCCCACTGGTTGGGGCATTGCCACCACCTGTCAGCTCCTTTCCGGGACTTTCGCTTTCCCCCTCC
CTATTGCCACGGCGGAACTCATCGCCGCCTGCCTTGCCCGCTGCTGGACAGGGGCTCGGCTGTTGGGCAC
TGACAATTCCGTGGTGTTGTCGGGGAAGCTGACGTCCTTTCCATGGCTGCTCGCCTGTGTTGCCACCTGG
ATTCTGCGCGGGACGTCCTTCTGCTACGTCCCTTCGGCCCTCAATCCAGCGGACCTTCCTTCCCGCGGCC
TGCTGCCGGCTCTGCGGCCTCTTCCGCGTCTTCGCCTTCGCCCTCAGACGAGTCGGATCTCCCTTTGGGC
CGCCTCCCCGC
